>Addgene plasmid #231541 | pET28a-Salhel-POU | addgene full sequence | sequence record 465595 | Addgene NGS Result
TGGCGAATGGG
[124 nt withheld, positions 12-135]
C
[91 nt withheld, positions 137-227]
A
[49 nt withheld, positions 229-277]
CCTTTGACGTTGGAGTCCACGTTCTTT
[37 nt withheld, positions 305-341]
ACCCTATCTCGGTCTATTCTTTTGATTTATAAGGGATTTTGCCGATTTCGGCCTATTGGTTAAAAAATGA
GCTGATTTAACAAAAATTTAACGCGAATTTTAACAAAATATTAACGCTTACAATTTAGGTGGCACTTTTC
GGGGAAATGTGCGCGGAACCCCTATTTGTTTATTTTTCTAAATACATTCAAATATGTATCCGCTCATGAA
TTAATTCTTAGAAAAACTCATCGAGCATCAAATGAAACTGCAATTTATTCATATCAGGATTATCAATACC
ATATTTTTGAAAAAGCCGTTTCTGTAATGAAGGAGAAAACTCACCGAGGCAGTTCCATAGGATGGCAAGA
TCCTGGTATCGGTCTGCGATTCCGACTCGTCCAACATCAATACAACCTATTAATTTCCCCTCGTCAAAAA
TAAGGTTATCAAGTGAGAAATCACCATGAGTGACGACTGAATCCGGTGAGAATGGCAAAAGTTTATGCAT
TTCTTTCCAGACTTGTTCAACAGGCCAGCCATTACGCTCGTCATCAAAATCACTCGCATCAACCAAACCG
TTATTCATTCGTGATTGCGCCTGAGCGAGACGAAATACGCGATCGCTGTTAAAAGGACAATTACAAACAG
GAATCGAATGCAACCGGCGCAGGAACACTGCCAGCGCATCAACAATATTTTCACCTGAATCAGGATATTC
TTCTAATACCTGGAATGCTGTTTTCCCGGGGATCGCAGTGGTGAGTAACCATGCATCATCAGGAGTACGG
ATAAAATGCTTGATGGTCGGAAGAGGCATAAATTCCGTCAGCCAGTTTAGTCTGACCATCTCATCTGTAA
CATCATTGGCAACGCTACCTTTGCCATGTTTCAGAAACAACTCTGGCGCATCGGGCTTCCCATACAATCG
ATAGATTGTCGCACCTGATTGCCCGACATTATCGCGAGCCCATTTATACCCATATAAATCAGCATCCATG
TTGGAATTTAATCGCGGCCTAGAGCAAGACGTTTCCCGTTGAATATGGCTCATAACACCCCTTGTATTAC
TGTTTATGTAAGCAGACAGTTTTATTGTTCATGACCAAAATCCCTTAACGTGAGTTTTCGTTCCACTGAG
CGTCAGACCCCGTAGAAAAGATCAAAGGATCTTCTTGAGATCCTTTTTTTCTGCGCGTAATCTGCTGCTT
GCAAACAAAAAAACCACCGCTACCAGCGGTGGTTTGTTTGCCGGATCAAGAGCTACCAACTCTTTTTCCG
AAGGTAACTGGCTTCAGCAGAGCGCAGATACCAAATACTGTCCTTCTAGTGTAGCCGTAGTTAGGCCACC
ACTTCAAGAACTCTGTAGCACCGCCTACATACCTCGCTCTGCTAATCCTGTTACCAGTGGCTGCTGCCAG
TGGCGATAAGTCGTGTCTTACCGGGTTGGACTCAAGACGATAGTTACCGGATAAGGCGCAGCGGTCGGGC
TGAACGGGGGGTTCGTGCACACAGCCCAGCTTGGAGCGAACGACCTACACCGAACTGAGATACCTACAGC
GTGAGCTATGAGAAAGCGCCACGCTTCCCGAAGGGAGAAAGGCGGACAGGTATCCGGTAAGCGGCAGGGT
CGGAACAGGAGAGCGCACGAGGGAGCTTCCAGGGGGAAACGCCTGGTATCTTTATAGTCCTGTCGGGTTT
CGCCACCTCTGACTTGAGCGTCGATTTTTGTGATGCTCGTCAGGGGGGCGGAGCCTATGGAAAAACGCCA
GCAACGCGGCCTTTTTACGGTTCCTGGCCTTTTGCTGGCCTTTTGCTCACATGTTCTTTCCTGCGTTATC
CCCTGATTCTGTGGATAACCGTATTACCGCCTTTGAGTGAGCTGATACCGCTCGCCGCAGCCGAACGACC
GAGCGCAGCGAGTCAGTGAGCGAGGAAGCGGAAGAGCGCCTGATGCGGTATTTTCTCCTTACGCATCTGT
GCGGTATTTCACACCGCAATGGTGCACTCTCAGTACAATCTGCTCTGATGCCGCATAGTTAAGCCAGTAT
ACACTCCGCTATCGCTACGTGACTGGGTCATGGCTGCGCCCCGACACCCGCCAACACCCGCTGACGCGCC
CTGACGGGCTTGTCTGCTCCCGGCATCCGCTTACAGACAAGCTGTGACCGTCTCCGGGAGCTGCATGTGT
CAGAGGTTTTCACCGTCATCACCGAAACGCGCGAGGCAGCTGCGGTAAAGCTCATCAGCGTGGTCGTGAA
GCGATTCACAGATGTCTGCCTGTTCATCCGCGTCCAGCTCGTTGAGTTTCTCCAGAAGCGTTAATGTCTG
GCTTCTGATAAAGCGGGCCATGTTAAGGGCGGTTTTTTCCTGTTTGGTCACTGATGCCTCCGTGTAAGGG
GGATTTCTGTTCATGGGGGTAATGATACCGATGAAACGAGAGAGGATGCTCACGATACGGGTTACTGATG
ATGAACATGCCCGGTTACTGGAACGTTGTGAGGGTAAACAACTGGCGGTATGGATGCGGCGGGACCAGAG
AAAAATCACTCAGGGTCAATGCCAGCGCTTCGTTAATACAGATGTAGGTGTTCCACAGGGTAGCCAGCAG
CATCCTGCGATGCAGATCCGGAACATAATGGTGCAGGGCGCTGACTTCCGCGTTTCCAGACTTTACGAAA
CACGGAAACCGAAGACCATTCATGTTGTTGCTCAGGTCGCAGACGTTTTGCAGCAGCAGTCGCTTCACGT
TCGCTCGCGTATCGGTGATTCATTCTGCTAACCAGTAAGGCAACCCCGCCAGCCTAGCCGGGTCCTCAAC
GACAGGAGCACGATCATGCGCACCCGTGGGGCCGCCATGCCGGCGATAATGGCCTGCTTCTCGCCGAAAC
GTTTGGTGGCGGGACCAGTGACGAAGGCTTGAGCGAGGGCGTGCAAGATTCCGAATACCGCAAGCGACAG
GCCGATCATCGTCGCGCTCCAGCGAAAGCGGTCCTCGCCGAAAATGACCCAGAGCGCTGCCGGCACCTGT
CCTACGAGTTGCATGATAAAGAAGACAGTCATAAGTGCGGCGACGATAGTCATGCCCCGCGCCCACCGGA
AGGAGCTGACTGGGTTGAAGGCTCTCAAGGGCATCGGTCGAGATCCCGGTGCCTAATGAGTGAGCTAACT
TACATTAATTGCGTTGCGCTCACTGCCCGCTTTCCAGTCGGGAAACCTGTCGTGCCAGCTGCATTAATGA
ATCGGCCAACGCGCGGGGAGAGGCGGTTTGCGTATTGGGCGCCAGGGTGGTTTTTCTTTTCACCAGTGAG
ACGGGCAACAGCTGATTGCCCTTCACCGCCTGGCCCTGAGAGAGTTGCAGCAAGCGGTCCACGCTGGTTT
GCCCCAGCAGGCGAAAATCCTGTTTGATGGTGGTTAACGGCGGGATATAACATGAGCTGTCTTCGGTATC
GTCGTATCCCACTACCGAGATATCCGCACCAACGCGCAGCCCGGACTCGGTAATGGCGCGCATTGCGCCC
AGCGCCATCTGATCGTTGGCAACCAGCATCGCAGTGGGAACGATGCCCTCATTCAGCATTTGCATGGTTT
GTTGAAAACCGGACATGGCACTCCAGTCGCCTTCCCGTTCCGCTATCGGCTGAATTTGATTGCGAGTGAG
ATATTTATGCCAGCCAGCCAGACGCAGACGCGCCGAGACAGAACTTAATGGGCCCGCTAACAGCGCGATT
TGCTGGTGACCCAATGCGACCAGATGCTCCACGCCCAGTCGCGTACCGTCTTCATGGGAGAAAATAATAC
TGTTGATGGGTGTCTGGTCAGAGACATCAAGAAATAACGCCGGAACATTAGTGCAGGCAGCTTCCACAGC
AATGGCATCCTGGTCATCCAGCGGATAGTTAATGATCAGCCCACTGACGCGTTGCGCGAGAAGATTGTGC
ACCGCCGCTTTACAGGCTTCGACGCCGCTTCGTTCTACCATCGACACCACCACGCTGGCACCCAGTTGAT
CGGCGCGAGATTTAATCGCCGCGACAATTTGCGACGGCGCGTGCAGGGCCAGACTGGAGGTGGCAACGCC
AATCAGCAACGACTGTTTGCCCGCCAGTTGTTGTGCCACGCGGTTGGGAATGTAATTCAGCTCCGCCATC
GCCGCTTCCACTTTTTCCCGCGTTTTCGCAGAAACGTGGCTGGCCTGGTTCACCACGCGGGAAACGGTCT
GATAAGAGACACCGGCATACTCTGCGACATCGTATAACGTTACTGGTTTCACATTCACCACCCTGAATTG
ACTCTCTTCCGGGCGCTATCATGCCATACCGCGAAAGGTTTTGCGCCATTCGATGGTGTCCGGGATCTCG
ACGCTCTCCCTTATGCGACTCCTGCATTAGGAAGCAGCCCAGTAGTAGGTTGAGGCCGTTGAGCACCGCC
GCCGCAAGGAATGGTGCATGCAAGGAGATGGCGCCCAACAGTCCCCCGGCCACGGGGCCTGCCACCATAC
CCACGCCGAAACAAGCGCTCATGAGCCCGAAGTGGCGAGCCCGATCTTCCCCATCGGTGATGTCGGCGAT
ATAGGCGCCAGCAACCGCACCTGTGGCGCCGGTGATGCCGGCCACGATGCGTCCGGCGTAGAGGATCGAG
ATCTCGATCCCGCGAAATTAATACGACTCACTATAGGGGAATTGTGAGCGGATAACAATTCCCCTCTAGA
AATAATTTTGTTTAACTTTAAGAAGGAGATATACCATGGGCAGCAGCCATCATCATCATCATCACAGCAG
CGGCCTGGTGCCGCGCGGCAGCCATATGCGCCCGGAAGATAGCGATGAAGTGGGCATGGATCGCCTGCGC
AAATTTGCGGCGTTTCTGCAGGAATGGCGCAGCAGCCGCCTGAGCCAGATGCAGTTTCTGGATCTGATGC
ATGCGCATTGCCCGGTGAAATATACCCAGACCTGCCTGAGCCGCTTTGAAAAAGGCAACCTGAGCTATCA
GAGCATGCGCCGCATGCATGGCTATATTGAAAAAACCATGCTGGCGTTTGCGGAAAACCCGTTTAGCGCG
CCGGCGACCGTGCGCAAACGCAAACAGCGCGAAACCATTAGCACCCAGATTCGCCAGACCCTGGAACAGC
AGTTTAGCCTGAACCCGCGCCCGAGCCTGGATCAGCTGCAGACCATTGCGCGCACCCTGGGCCTGAGCCT
GGAAACCACCCGCTATTGGTTTCAGAACGCGCGCAGCGGCCAGAAAAAAGGCCGCCCGAGCGATGTGGAA
ATTGGCTGCCGCCCGTGATCACTCGAGCACCACCACCACCACCACTGAGATCCGGCTGCTAACAAAGCCC
GAAAGGAAGCTGAGTTGGCTGCTGCCACCGCTGAGCAATAACTAGCATAACCCCTTGGGGCCTCTAAACG
GGTCTTGAGGGGTTTTTTGCTGAAAGGAGGAACTATATCCGGAT
Features (pLannotate 1.2.2; 20 found; start..end, strand, type, name):
     12..440     +  rep_origin     f1 ori (sequence partly withheld): f1 bacteriophage origin of replication; arrow indicates direction of (+) strand synthesis
    493..550     +  promoter       AmpR promoter (fragment): bla
    559..1374    -  CDS            KanR: aminoglycoside phosphotransferase; aph(3')-Ia; confers resistance to kanamycin in bacteria or G418 (Geneticin®) in eukaryotes
   1496..2084    +  rep_origin     ori: high-copy-number ColE1/pMB1/pBR322/pUC origin of replication
   2270..2409    -  misc_feature   bom: basis of mobility region from pBR322
   2511..2702    -  CDS            rop: Rop protein, which maintains plasmids at low copy number; rop
   2719..3099    +  CDS            YPB1_ECOLX: Protein predicted: Swiss-Prot protein existence level 4. From Escherichia coli.
   3171..3462    -  CDS            TcR (fragment): tetracycline efflux protein; tet; confers resistance to tetracycline
   3477..3498    -  protein_bind   CAP binding site: CAP binding activates transcription in the presence of cAMP. E. coli catabolite activator protein
   3511..4593    -  CDS            lacI: lac repressor; lacI; The lac repressor binds to the lac operator to inhibit transcription in E. coli. This inhibition can be relieved by adding lactose or isopropyl-β-D-thiogalactopyranoside (IPTG).
   4594..4671    -  promoter       lacI promoter: lacI
   4679..4958    -  CDS            TcR (fragment): tetracycline efflux protein; tet; confers resistance to tetracycline
   4980..4998    +  promoter       T7 promoter: promoter for bacteriophage T7 RNA polymerase
   4999..5023    +  protein_bind   lac operator: The lac repressor binds to the lac operator to inhibit transcription in E. coli. This inhibition can be relieved by adding lactose or isopropyl-β-D-thiogalactopyranoside (IPTG). lac repressor encoded by lacI
   5038..5060    +  RBS            RBS: efficient ribosome binding site from bacteriophage T7 gene 10 (Olins and Rangwala, 1989)
   5079..5095    +  CDS            capTEV™ (fragment): composite tag for in vivo biotinylation, TEV protease cleavage, and 6xHis tagging
   5106..5123    +  CDS            thrombin site: thrombin recognition and cleavage site
   5619..5636    +  CDS            9xHis (fragment): 9xHis affinity tag
   5646..5695    +  CDS            SET1 (fragment): solubility-enhancement tag derived from T7 phage gene 10B
   5703..5750    +  terminator     T7 terminator: transcription terminator for bacteriophage T7 RNA polymerase
