[The description below was written by a language model from this plasmid's Addgene catalogue record and pLannotate feature annotations shown in this document.]
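Description:
pET28a-Salhel-POU is a bacterial expression plasmid built on the pET28a backbone for producing the DNA-binding domain (DBD) of a POU transcription factor in E. coli. The catalogue lists the source species as Salpingoeca rosetta, although the "Salhel" prefix in the name is not explained in the record. The insert was made by gene synthesis. The plasmid is about 5.8 kb and is selected with kanamycin through the aph(3')-Ia KanR gene. It replicates from a pBR322-type ColE1 origin accompanied by the bom region and the rop gene, which keeps copy number low, in line with the catalogue's "low copy" designation. An f1 origin is also present. The short tetracycline-resistance fragments and the predicted YPB1 open reading frame are backbone remnants rather than functional parts.

Expression follows the standard pET arrangement. A T7 promoter with an adjacent lac operator and the T7 gene 10 ribosome binding site drives the coding region, which ends at the T7 terminator. The plasmid-borne lacI gene supplies repressor, so transcription stays off until it is induced with IPTG in a host that provides T7 RNA polymerase. The depositing lab uses a Rosetta2 strain for expression, while cloning strains serve for propagation. The POU DBD itself is not annotated in the feature table, but it evidently occupies the gap between the N-terminal His tag and thrombin cleavage site and the downstream His tag. The small "capTEV", "9xHis" and "SET1" fragment calls most likely reflect partial matches to these His tags and vector-derived sequence rather than real additional tags. The catalogue records 6xHis tags at both termini, allowing purification by metal-affinity chromatography, and the thrombin site allows removal of the N-terminal tag. The stated purpose is production of purified POU DBD protein, associated with a study on the evolutionary origins of Sox and POU factors.
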