Addgene plasmid #231541: pET28a-Salhel-POU
Purpose: Expresses the DNA binding domain of Salhel POU with a 6xHis tag for protein purification
Depositing lab: Ralf Jauch. Depositing organization: University of Hong Kong. Publication: The emergence of Sox and POU transcription factors predates the origins of animal stem cells. Gao Y, Tan DS, Girbig M, Hu H, Zhou X, Xie Q, Yeung SW, Lee KS, Ho SY, Cojocaru V, Yan J, Hochberg GKA, de Mendoza A, Jauch R. Nat Commun. 2024 Nov 14;15(1):9868. doi: 10.1038/s41467-024-54152-x. PubMed 39543096.
Backbone
  Vector backbone: pET28a
  Vector type: Bacterial Expression
Growth in bacteria
  Bacterial resistance: Kanamycin, 50 μg/mL
  Growth temperature: 37°C
  Growth strain: DH5alpha
  Growth instructions: The depositing lab uses Rosetta2 E. coli for protein expression and purification.
  Copy number: Low Copy
Gene/Insert
  Gene/Insert name: POU DBD
  Species: Salpingoeca rosetta
  Tag / fusion protein: 6xHis (N terminal on insert); 6xHis (C terminal on insert)
  Cloning method: Gene Synthesis
Terms and licenses: Academic/Nonprofit Terms; Industry Terms: Not Available to Industry
How to cite: pET28a-Salhel-POU was a gift from Ralf Jauch (Addgene plasmid # 231541 ; http://n2t.net/addgene:231541 ; RRID:Addgene_231541)
